Addgene plasmid #208269: pLRD17
Purpose: Production of syn-stemod-13(17)-ene in E. coli MEV20
Depositing lab: Christopher Voigt. Depositing organization: Massachusetts Institute of Technology. Publication: Design of a redox-proficient Escherichia coli for screening terpenoids and modifying cytochrome P450s. Lin GM, Voigt CA. Nature Catalysis. 6, 1016–1029 (2023). https://doi.org/10.1038/s41929-023-01049-5.
Backbone
  Vector backbone: pLRD
  Vector type: Bacterial Expression
Growth in bacteria
  Bacterial resistance: Ampicillin, 100 μg/mL
  Growth temperature: 37°C
  Growth strain: DH5alpha
  Copy number: Low Copy
Gene/Insert 1
  Gene/Insert name: tHMGR
  Species: Saccharomyces cerevisiae
  Cloning method: Restriction Enzyme; 5′ cloning site unknown (unknown if destroyed)
Gene/Insert 2
  Gene/Insert name: osCPS4
  Species: Oryza sativa subsp. Indica
Gene/Insert 3
  Gene/Insert name: osKSL11
  Species: Oryza sativa subsp. Indica
Terms and licenses: Academic/Nonprofit Terms; Industry Terms: Not Available to Industry
How to cite: pLRD17 was a gift from Christopher Voigt (Addgene plasmid # 208269 ; http://n2t.net/addgene:208269 ; RRID:Addgene_208269)
