[The description below was written by a language model from this plasmid's Addgene catalogue record and pLannotate feature annotations shown in this document.]
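Description:
pLRD17 is a low-copy bacterial expression plasmid built on the pLRD backbone for producing the diterpene syn-stemod-13(17)-ene in the engineered E. coli strain MEV20. It replicates from the pSC101 origin together with its cognate Rep101 (RepA) initiator protein, which accounts for the low copy number. It is selected with ampicillin through a β-lactamase gene driven by its own bla promoter. The expression region is bracketed by BioBrick prefix and suffix sequences and insulated by bacterial terminators, including a his operon terminator downstream.

The payload consists of three separate transcription units, each headed by a T7 promoter with an adjacent lac operator. Expression therefore depends on T7 RNA polymerase in the host and is repressed by LacI until relieved by IPTG. The catalogue lists the inserts as tHMGR from Saccharomyces cerevisiae (conventionally a truncated HMG-CoA reductase, used to boost mevalonate pathway flux), and osCPS4 and osKSL11 from Oryza sativa subsp. indica. The first T7/lacO unit has no annotated coding sequence in the feature table, and by position it presumably carries tHMGR. The second unit is annotated as a CPS4 copalyl diphosphate synthase. The third was matched by the annotation software to the japonica KSL10 kaurene synthase-like protein, probably a closest-homologue hit for the KSL11 named in the record rather than a true discrepancy. The second and third units carry hammerhead ribozymes just upstream of the coding sequence. Such elements typically act as self-cleaving insulators that standardise the 5′ end of the mRNA. Together the class II cyclase and the class I synthase convert the diterpene precursor into the stemodene scaffold, providing a substrate for terpenoid and cytochrome P450 screening.
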