Features (pLannotate 1.2.2; 18 found; start..end, strand, type, name):
     90..133     -  terminator     bacterial terminator: putative bacterial transcription terminator
    136..157     +  misc_feature   BioBrick prefix: BioBrick prefix for parts that do not start with "ATG"
    178..196     +  promoter       T7 promoter: promoter for bacteriophage T7 RNA polymerase
    197..221     +  protein_bind   lac operator: The lac repressor binds to the lac operator to inhibit transcription in E. coli. This inhibition can be relieved by adding lactose or isopropyl-β-D-thiogalactopyranoside (IPTG). lac repressor encoded by lacI
   1752..1770    +  promoter       T7 promoter: promoter for bacteriophage T7 RNA polymerase
   1771..1795    +  protein_bind   lac operator: The lac repressor binds to the lac operator to inhibit transcription in E. coli. This inhibition can be relieved by adding lactose or isopropyl-β-D-thiogalactopyranoside (IPTG). lac repressor encoded by lacI
   1815..1870    +  ncRNA          Hammerhead 3: Accession: RF00008 - Hammerhead ribozyme (type III)
   1918..4080    +  CDS            CPS4 (fragment): CPS4_ORYSJ - Also known as CYC1 From Oryza sativa subsp. japonica (Rice).
   4188..4206    +  promoter       T7 promoter: promoter for bacteriophage T7 RNA polymerase
   4207..4231    +  protein_bind   lac operator: The lac repressor binds to the lac operator to inhibit transcription in E. coli. This inhibition can be relieved by adding lactose or isopropyl-β-D-thiogalactopyranoside (IPTG). lac repressor encoded by lacI
   4252..4306    +  ncRNA          Hammerhead 3 (fragment): Accession: RF00008 - Hammerhead ribozyme (type III)
   4367..6622    +  CDS            KSL10 (fragment): KSL10_ORYSJ - Also known as KS10 From Oryza sativa subsp. japonica (Rice).
   6761..6781    +  misc_feature   BioBrick suffix: universal suffix for all parts
   6782..6839    +  terminator     his operon terminator: This putative transcriptin terminator from the E. coli his operon has a 2-bp deletion introduced during synthesis. Its efficiency has not been determined.
   7414..7636    +  rep_origin     pSC101 ori: low-copy replication origin that requires the Rep101 protein
   7684..8634    +  CDS            Rep101: RepA protein needed for replication with the pSC101 origin; rep101
   9248..10108   -  CDS            AmpR: β-lactamase; bla; confers resistance to ampicillin, carbenicillin, and related antibiotics
  10109..10213   -  promoter       AmpR promoter: bla
>Addgene plasmid #208269 | pLRD17 | addgene full sequence | sequence record 413684 | Addgene NGS Result
CACATTTCCCCGAAAAGTGCCACCTGACGTCTAAGAAACCATTATTATCATGACATTAACCTATAAAAAT
AGGCGTATCACGAGGCAGAATTTCAGATAAAAAAAATCCTTAGCTTTCGCTAAGGATGATTTCTGGAATT
CGCGGCCGCTTCTAGAGCGCGAAGACTTAATCAAATCTAATACGACTCACTATAGGGGAATTGTGAGCGG
ATAACAATTCCCCTCTACGTTTTCAAGGTGGTAGACTGTCGCCGGATGTGTATCCGACCTGACGATGGCC
CAAAAGGGCCGAAACAGTCCTCTACAAATAATTTTGTTTAAGAGAATACCCCGCTAAGAAGGTAATTATG
TCCATGCAAAGTTTAGATAAGAATTTTCGACATTTATCTCGTAAAGAAAAGTTACAACAATTGGTTGATA
AGCAATGGTTATCAGAAGAACAATTCGACATTTTACTGAATCATCCATTAATCGATGAAGAAGTAGCCAA
TAGTTTAATTGAAAATGTCATCGCGCAAGGTGCATTACCCGTTGGATTATTACCGAATATCATTGTGGAC
GATAAGGCATATGTTGTACCTATGATGGTGGAAGAGCCTTCAGTTGTCGCTGCAGCTAGTTATGGTGCAA
AGCTAGTGAATCAGACTGGCGGATTTAAAACGGTATCTTCTGAACGTATTATGATAGGTCAAATCGTCTT
TGATGGCGTTGACGATACTGAAAAATTATCAGCAGACATTAAAGCTTTAGAAAAGCAAATTCATAAAATT
GCGGATGAGGCATATCCTTCTATTAAAGCGCGTGGTGGTGGTTACCAACGTATAGCGATTGATACATTTC
CTGAGCAACAGTTACTATCTTTAAAAGTATTTGTTGATACGAAAGATGCTATGGGCGCTAATATGCTTAA
TACGATTTTAGAGGCCATAACTGCATTTTTAAAAAATGAATTTCCGCAAAGCGACATTTTAATGAGTATT
TTATCCAATCATGCAACAGCGTCCGTTGTTAAAGTTCAAGGCGAAATTGATGTTAAAGATTTAGCAAGGG
GCGAGAGAACTGGAGAAGAGGTTGCCAAACGAATGGAACGTGCTTCTGTATTGGCCCAAGTAGATATTCA
TCGTGCAGCAACACATAATAAAGGTGTTATGAATGGCATACATGCTGTTGTTTTAGCAACAGGAAATGAT
ACGCGTGGTGCAGAAGCAAGTGCGCATGCATACGCGAGTCGTGACGGACAGTATCGTGGTATTGCTACAT
GGCGTTACGATCAAGATCGTCAACGATTGATTGGTACAATTGAAGTGCCTATGACATTGGCAATCGTTGG
CGGTGGTACAAAAGTATTACCAATTGCTAAAGCTTCATTAGAGCTACTAAATGTAGAGTCAGCACAAGAA
TTAGGTCATGTAGTTGCTGCCGTTGGTTTAGCGCAAAACTTTGCAGCATGTCGCGCGCTTGTGTCAGAAG
GTATTCAACAAGGTCATATGAGTTTACAATATAAATCATTAGCTATCGTTGTAGGGGCAAAAGGTGATGA
AATTGCTAAAGTAGCTGAAGCTTTGAAAAAAGAACCCCGTGCAAATACACAAGCAGCGGAACATATTTTA
CAAGAAATTAGACAACAATAATAACGGATGTAAACAGAGAAACGTCTAACTAAAAAGGCCTCCCAAATCG
GGGGGCCTTTTTTATTGATAACAAAAGCCTAATACACCTGTTCGTGACGACTACGGATGCGGGCAAGGTG
CTAATACGACTCACTATAGGGGAATTGTGAGCGGATAACAATTCCCCTCTAAACGCCAGCCACTAAAGCG
GTCAACGCATGTGCTTTGCGTTCTGATGAGACAGTGATGTCGAAACCGCCTCTACAAATAATTTTGTTTA
AGAACCTAATTTTATAAGGAACACCTAATGCTGATTTCAAAAAGCCCGCCTTACCCTGCGTCCGAAGAAA
CACGGGAATGGGAGGCCGAGGGCCAGCATGAACATACCGATGAATTGCGTGAAACAACCACGACGATGAT
TGATGGCATCAGAACAGCCCTGCGCAGTATCGGGGAAGGGGAAATCTCGATTAGCGCCTACGATACGTCA
CTGGTAGCGCTCCTGAAACGCCTGGATGGTGGGGATGGGCCGCAGTTCCCGTCAACGATCGATTGGATCG
TACAGAATCAGTTGCCCGATGGTAGCTGGGGCGATGCGAGCTTCTTTATGATGGGAGATCGCATCATGTC
CACCCTGGCGTGCGTAGTTGCTCTCAAATCTTGGAACATTCATACCGACAAATGTGAACGTGGTCTGCTG
TTCATTCAGGAGAATATGTGGCGGTTGGCTCACGAAGAAGAAGATTGGATGCTTGTGGGGTTCGAAATCG
CGCTCCCATCGCTGCTGGACATGGCCAAGGATTTGGATCTCGATATTCCATACGATGAGCCTGCTCTGAA
GGCTATTTACGCGGAACGCGAGCGTAAATTGGCGAAAATCCCACGTGACGTGTTACACGCTATGCCTACC
ACGCTGCTGCACTCCCTGGAAGGCATGGTGGATCTGGATTGGGAAAAACTTCTGAAACTGCGCTGTTTGG
ACGGAAGTTTCCACTGCAGCCCTGCATCGACCGCCACCGCGTTTCAACAAACCGGCGACCAGAAATGCTT
CGAGTACCTGGATGGTATTGTCAAGAAATTCAATGGCGGCGTTCCGTGCATCTATCCGCTTGATGTCTAT
GAACGCCTGTGGGCCGTTGACCGCCTCACCCGTCTGGGTATTTCGCGTCATTTTACATCCGAAATCGAGG
ATTGCCTGGACTACATTTTCCGCAACTGGACGCCCGACGGCCTGGCTCATACCAAAAACTGCCCGGTAAA
AGATATAGATGATACCGCTATGGGATTTCGACTTTTACGCCTGTATGGATACCAGGTAGATCCCTGCGTG
CTGAAGAAATTCGAAAAAGATGGCAAATTTTTCTGCCTTCATGGCGAAAGCAACCCGTCATCTGTAACAC
CGATGTATAACACGTACCGCGCAAGCCAACTGAAATTTCCGGGTGATGACGGGGTGTTAGGTCGTGCAGA
GGTCTTTTGTCGCAGCTTTCTCCAGGATCGCCGAGGCTCCAATCGTATGAAAGATAAATGGGCTATCGCG
AAAGACATTCCCGGCGAGGTTGAATATGCCATGGATTATCCTTGGAAGGCGTCCTTACCGCGTATAGAAA
CCCGCTTGTATCTGGATCAGTATGGTGGTAGCGGCGATGTCTGGATTGGCAAAGTTCTGCACCGTATGAC
GCTGTTTTGCAATGATCTGTATTTGAAAGCGGCGAAGGCGGACTTCTCGAATTTTCAGAAAGAATGCCGC
GTAGAGCTTAATGGCCTGCGTCGTTGGTATCTGCGTTCCAATCTCGAGCGTTTTGGCGGCACGGACCCGC
AAACGACCCTGATGACCTCTTATTTTCTTGCGTCCGCCAACATATTCGAGCCGAACCGCGCCGCCGAACG
TCTTGGTTGGGCACGTGTAGCCCTGCTGGCCGATGCCGTTAGTTCGCACTTTCGGCGCATCGGTGGGCCG
AAAAATCTGACCAGTAACCTTGAGGAATTAATCTCCCTGGTTCCCTTTGATGATGCCTATTCCGGCTCCC
TGCGAGAAGCGTGGAAGCAGTGGTTGATGGCCTGGACGGCGAAAGAATCGTCCCAGGAAAGTATCGAGGG
GGATACCGCCATATTGTTGGTGCGAGCGATTGAGATCTTTGGGGGACGCCATGTGCTGACTGGTCAGCGT
CCGGACCTTTGGGAATATTCTCAGCTGGAACAATTAACCAGCAGCATTTGCCGCAAACTTTATAGACGGG
TGCTGGCACAAGAAAATGGCAAGAGCACTGAGAAAGTAGAAGAGATTGACCAGCAGTTAGATCTCGAGAT
GCAGGAGTTGACCCGCCGCGTGCTGCAGGGCTGCAGCGCTATTAACCGTCTTACACGTGAGACATTCCTT
CATGTGGTGAAGTCTTTCTGTTACGTTGCATATTGCAGCCCCGAAACCATCGACAACCACATTGACAAAG
TTATCTTCCAGGATGTCATCTAATAATTATGCCTTCCGCTAATCAACTCGGTACCAAATTCCAGAAAAGA
GACGCTTTCGAGCGTCTTTTTTCGTTTTGGTCCGTGGACAAGCACAGCATAGCCAAGTAATACGACTCAC
TATAGGGGAATTGTGAGCGGATAACAATTCCCCTCTAGGTCCGAAGATACTTAGGGTGTCTCAAGGTGCG
TACCTTGACTGATGAGTCCGAAAGGACGAAACACCCCTCTACAAATAATTTTGTTTAAGAAATCTAAACT
CCATAAGGGCGTATATAATGATAGATGAACTGCGCGTAATCGTACGTAAACAGCTGCAGGGTGTCGAACT
CAGCCCGAGCAGTTACGACACGGCCTGGGTCGCTATGGTACCAGTACAGGGCTCACCGCAGTCCCCGTGT
TTCCCGCAGTGTGTGGAATGGATTCTGCAAAATCAGCAAGAAGATGGGAGCTGGGGACACTCTGCCGGCC
CATCTGGCGAAGTTAACAAAGATATCTTACTTTCAACCCTGGCATGTGTGCTTGCGTTGAACACCTGGAA
CGTGGGCCAAGATCACATTCGCCGGGGACTGAGTTTCATTGGTCGTAATTTCTCTGTCGCTATTGATGGA
CAGTGCGCTGCACCCGTGGGTTTTAATATCACCTTTTCTGGCATGCTGCACTTGGCTATTGGTATGGGTC
TGAAATTTCCAGTGATGGAAACCGACATCGACAGTATTTTTCGTTTACGCGAGGTGGAATTCGAGCGCGA
CGCGGGAGGAACCGCATCCGCACGCAAGGCGTTCATGGCTTACGTGTCAGAAGGTCTGGGACGTGAGCAA
GATTGGGATCATGTGATGGCGTATCAGCGCAAAAACGGCTCATTATTTAATTCCCCGTCGACCACAGCTG
CTTCTGCAATTCATAGCTGCAATGATCGCGCTTTAGACTACCTGGTCAGCTTAACCAGCAAATTAGGTGG
CCCAGTGCCTGCAATACATCCGGATAAAGTCTATTCCCAGTTATGCATGGTTGATACGTTGGAGAAGATG
GGGATCTCATCGGATTTCGCCTGTGATATCCGAGATATTCTGGACATGACCTATAGCTGTTGGATGCAAG
ACGAAGAAGAAATTATGCTCGATATGGCCACCTGTGCAAAAGCCTTTCGTTTATTACGCATGCACGGATA
CGATGTATCATCTGAAGGCATGGCTCGCTTCGCAGAACGTTCTTCCTTCGATGATAGCATACACGCTTAC
TTGAACGATACCAAACCGCTTCTCGAGCTTTATAAGTCGAGTCAGCTGCATTTCTTAGAAGAGGACCTCA
TTCTCGAGAATATTAGCAGCTGGAGTGCCAAACTGCTGAAACAGCAGTTGTCGTCCAATAAAATCATGAA
AAGTCTGATGCCAGAAGTTGAATATGCCCTCAAATATCCGTTATATAGCACCGTGGATGCACTCGAACAC
CGTGGGAACATTGAGCGCTTTAATGTGAATGGTTTCCAAAGACCAAAATCTGGGTACTGCGGTTCGGGTG
CCGATAAAGAGATTCTGGCTTTAGCTGTCGACAAATTCCATTACAATCAGTCTGTGTATCAACAGGAACT
GCGCTACCTGGAGAGCTGGGTCGCGGAATTTGGTCTGGATGAGCTGAAGTTCGCGCGTGTAATTCCGCTG
CAATCGCTGCTGAGTGCCTTAGTGCCTTTATTTCCAGCTGAACTTTCCGACGCACGCATAGCCTTTAGTC
AGAATTGTATGTTAACAACGATGGTCGATGACTTCTTCGACGGCGGTGGGTCAATGGAAGAGATGGTTAA
TTTTGTCGCACTGATCGACGAATGGGACAACCACGGAGAAATTGGCTTTTGTAGTAACAATGTGGAAATC
ATGTTCAACGCCATCTACAATACTACGAAACGCAACTGCGCTAAAGCGGCTTTGGTTCAAAATCGTTGCG
TCATGGATCATATTGCGAAACAGTGGCAAGTGATGGTGCGCGCCATGAAAACTGAAGCGGAATGGGCGGC
ATCTCGCCATATCCCTGCCACCATGGAAGAATACATGAGCGTTGGTGAACCGTCGTTTGCCCTGGGCCCC
ATTGTACCTCTGAGCGCTTACCTGCTCGGTGAAGAACTGCCGGAAGAAGCTGTGCGCAGCCCGGAGTATG
GCCAGCTCCTGCGTCACGCATCAGCCGTCGGTCGTCTGCTCAATGATGTGATGACCTACGAAAAAGAGGT
GCTCACTTGGACCCCGAATTCTGTCCTGTTACAAGCTCTGGCTGCAGCACGTGGTGGCGGAGAAAGTCCG
ACTCCACCGTCGCCTGCATGTGCGGAGGCCGCAAGAGGCGAAGTGCGCCGTGCCATCCAAGCATCATGGC
GAGATCTGCACCGTCTGGTGTTCCGTGATGACGATGGCAGTAGCATTGTGCCCCGTGCATGCCGTGAACT
GTTTTGGGGCACTGCCAAAGTGGCGAACGTGTTTTACCAGGAGGTCGACGGTTACACGCCCAAAGCTATG
CGTGGTATGGCAAACGCGGTGATCTTGGACCCTCTTCATCTGCAGCAGTGATAAGCCTCGTTGCTCTTCA
TAAATCATCCCTATGACCCCTTCAAAAAAAAAAAACACCCTAACGGGTGTTTTTTTTTTTTTGGTCTGCC
TCTCGCTGACGGTCACAATGCGCTTACGAAAGTCTTCCTGTACTAGTAGCGGCCGCTGCAGTCCGGCAAA
AAAGGGCAAGGTGTCACCACCCTGCCCTTTTTCTTTAAAACCGAAAAGATTACTTCGCGTTATGCAGGCT
TCCTCGCTCACTGACTCGCTGCGCTCGGTCGTTCGGCTGCGGCGAGCGGTATCAGCTCACTCAAAGGCGG
TAATGACAGTAAGACGGGTAAGCCTGTTGATGATACCGCTGCCTTACTGGGTGCATTAGCCAGTCTGAAT
GACCTGTCACGGGATAATCCGAAGTGGTCAGACTGGAAAATCAGAGGGCAGGAACTGCTGAACAGCAAAA
AGTCAGATAGCACCACATAGCAGACCCGCCATAAAACGCCCTGAGAAGCCCGTGACGGGCTTTTCTTGTA
TTATGGGTAGTTTCCTTGCATGAATCCATAAAAGGCGCCTGTAGTGCCATTTACCCCCATTCACTGCCAG
AGCCGTGAGCGCAGCGAACTGAATGTCACGAAAAAGACAGCGACTCAGGTGCCTGATGGTCGGAGACAAA
AGGAATATTCAGCGATTTGCCCGAGCTTGCGAGGGTGCTACTTAAGCCTTTAGGGTTTTAAGGTCTGTTT
TGTAGAGGAGCAAACAGCGTTTGCGACATCCTTTTGTAATACTGCGGAACTGACTAAAGTAGTGAGTTAT
ACACAGGGCTGGGATCTATTCTTTTTATCTTTTTTTATTCTTTCTTTATTCTATAAATTATAACCACTTG
AATATAAACAAAAAAAACACACAAAGGTCTAGCGGAATTTACAGAGGGTCTAGCAGAATTTACAAGTTTT
CCAGCAAAGGTCTAGCAGAATTTACAGATACCCACAACTCAAAGGAAAAGGACTAGTAATTATCATTGAC
TAGCCCATCTCAATTGGTATAGTGATTAAAATCACCTAGACCAATTGAGATGTATGTCTGAATTAGTTGT
TTTCAAAGCAAATGAACTAGCGATTAGTCGCTATGACTTAACGGAGCATGAAACCAAGCTAATTTTATGC
TGTGTGGCACTACTCAACCCCACGATTGAAAACCCTACAAGGAAAGAACGGACGGTATCGTTCACTTATA
ACCAATACGCTCAGATGATGAACATCAGTAGGGAAAATGCTTATGGTGTATTAGCTAAAGCAACCAGAGA
GCTGATGACGAGAACTGTGGAAATCAGGAATCCTTTGGTTAAAGGCTTTTGGATTTTCCAGTGGACAAAC
TATGCCAAGTTCTCAAGCGAAAAATTAGAATTAGTTTTTAGTGAAGAGATATTGCCTTATCTTTTCCAGT
TAAAAAAATTCATAAAATATAATCTGGAACATGTTAAGTCTTTTGAAAACAAATACTCTATGAGGATTTA
TGAGTGGTTATTAAAAGAACTAACACAAAAGAAAACTCACAAGGCAAATATAGAGATTAGCCTTGATGAA
TTTAAGTTCATGTTAATGCTTGAAAATAACTACCATGAGTTTAAAAGGCTTAACCAATGGGTTTTGAAAC
CAATAAGTAAAGATTTAAACACTTACAGCAATATGAAATTGGTGGTTGATAAGCGAGGCCGCCCGACTGA
TACGTTGATTTTCCAAGTTGAACTAGATAGACAAATGGATCTCGTAACCGAACTTGAGAACAACCAGATA
AAAATGAATGGTGACAAAATACCAACAACCATTACATCAGATTCCTACCTACATAACGGACTAAGAAAAA
CACTACACGATGCTTTAACTGCAAAAATTCAGCTCACCAGTTTTGAGGCAAAATTTTTGAGTGACATGCA
AAGTAAGTATGATCTCAATGGTTCGTTCTCATGGCTCACGCAAAAACAACGAACCACACTAGAGAACATA
CTGGCTAAATACGGAAGGATCTGAGGTTCTTATGGCTCTTGTATCTATCAGTGAAGCATCAAGACTAACA
AACAAAAGTAGAACAACTGTTCACCGTTACATATCAAAGGGAAAACTGTCCATATGCACAGATGAAAACG
GTGTAAAAAAGATAGATACATCAGAGCTTTTACGAGTTTTTGGTGCATTCAAAGCTGTTCACCATGAACA
GATCGACAATGTAACAGATGAACAGCATGTAACACCTAATAGAACAGGTGAAACCAGTAAAACAAAGCAA
CTAGAACATGAAATTGAACACCTGAGACAACTTGTTACAGCTCAACAGTCACACATAGACAGCCTGAAAC
AGGCGATGCTGCTTATCGAATCAAAGCTGCCGACAACACGGGAGCCAGTGACGCCTCCCGTGGGGAAAAA
ATCATGGCAATTCTGGAAGAAATAGCGCTTTCAGCCGGCAAACCGGCTGAAGCCGGATCTGCGATTCTGA
TAACAAACTAGCAACACCAGAACAGCCCGTTTGCGGGCAGCAAAACCCGTACCGATTATCAAAAAGGATC
TTCACCTAGATCCTTTTAAATTAAAAATGAAGTTTTAAATCAATCTAAAGTATATATGAGTAAACTTGGT
CTGACAGTTACCAATGCTTAATCAGTGAGGCACCTATCTCAGCGATCTGTCTATTTCGTTCATCCATAGT
TGCCTGACTCCCCGTCGTGTAGATAACTACGATACGGGAGGGCTTACCATCTGGCCCCAGTGCTGCAATG
ATACCGCGAGAACCACGCTCACCGGCTCCAGATTTATCAGCAATAAACCAGCCAGCCGGAAGGGCCGAGC
GCAGAAGTGGTCCTGCAACTTTATCCGCCTCCATCCAGTCTATTAATTGTTGCCGGGAAGCTAGAGTAAG
TAGTTCGCCAGTTAATAGTTTGCGCAACGTTGTTGCCATTGCTACAGGCATCGTGGTGTCACGCTCGTCG
TTTGGTATGGCTTCATTCAGCTCCGGTTCCCAACGATCAAGGCGAGTTACATGATCCCCCATGTTGTGCA
AAAAAGCGGTTAGCTCCTTCGGTCCTCCGATCGTTGTCAGAAGTAAGTTGGCCGCAGTGTTATCACTCAT
GGTTATGGCAGCACTGCATAATTCTCTTACTGTCATGCCATCCGTAAGATGCTTTTCTGTGACTGGTGAG
TACTCAACCAAGTCATTCTGAGAATAGTGTATGCGGCGACCGAGTTGCTCTTGCCCGGCGTCAATACGGG
ATAATACCGCGCCACATAGCAGAACTTTAAAAGTGCTCATCATTGGAAAACGTTCTTCGGGGCGAAAACT
CTCAAGGATCTTACCGCTGTTGAGATCCAGTTCGATATAACCCACTCGTGCACCCAACTGATCTTCAGCA
TCTTTTACTTTCACCAGCGTTTCTGGGTGAGCAAAAACAGGAAGGCAAAATGCCGCAAAAAAGGGAATAA
GGGCGACACGGAAATGTTGAATACTCATACTCTTCCTTTTTCAATATTATTGAAGCATTTATCAGGGTTA
TTGTCTCATGAGCGGATACATATTTGAATGTATTTAGAAAAATAAACAAATAGGGGTTCCGCG
